>Addgene plasmid #220230 | pET15-ZmPYK | addgene full sequence | sequence record 437371 | Addgene NGS Result
TCGTGCCAGCTGCATTAATGAATCGGCCAACGCGCGGGGAGAGGCGGTTTGCGTATTGGGCGCCAGGGTG
GTTTTTCTTTTCACCAGTGAGACGGGCAACAGCTGATTGCCCTTCACCGCCTGGCCCTGAGAGAGTTGCA
GCAAGCGGTCCACGCTGGTTTGCCCCAGCAGGCGAAAATCCTGTTTGATGGTGGTTAACGGCGGGATATA
ACATGAGCTGTCTTCGGTATCGTCGTATCCCACTACCGAGATATCCGCACCAACGCGCAGCCCGGACTCG
GTAATGGCGCGCATTGCGCCCAGCGCCATCTGATCGTTGGCAACCAGCATCGCAGTGGGAACGATGCCCT
CATTCAGCATTTGCATGGTTTGTTGAAAACCGGACATGGCACTCCAGTCGCCTTCCCGTTCCGCTATCGG
CTGAATTTGATTGCGAGTGAGATATTTATGCCAGCCAGCCAGACGCAGACGCGCCGAGACAGAACTTAAT
GGGCCCGCTAACAGCGCGATTTGCTGGTGACCCAATGCGACCAGATGCTCCACGCCCAGTCGCGTACCGT
CTTCATGGGAGAAAATAATACTGTTGATGGGTGTCTGGTCAGAGACATCAAGAAATAACGCCGGAACATT
AGTGCAGGCAGCTTCCACAGCAATGGCATCCTGGTCATCCAGCGGATAGTTAATGATCAGCCCACTGACG
CGTTGCGCGAGAAGATTGTGCACCGCCGCTTTACAGGCTTCGACGCCGCTTCGTTCTACCATCGACACCA
CCACGCTGGCACCCAGTTGATCGGCGCGAGATTTAATCGCCGCGACAATTTGCGACGGCGCGTGCAGGGC
CAGACTGGAGGTGGCAACGCCAATCAGCAACGACTGTTTGCCCGCCAGTTGTTGTGCCACGCGGTTGGGA
ATGTAATTCAGCTCCGCCATCGCCGCTTCCACTTTTTCCCGCGTTTTCGCAGAAACGTGGCTGGCCTGGT
TCACCACGCGGGAAACGGTCTGATAAGAGACACCGGCATACTCTGCGACATCGTATAACGTTACTGGTTT
CACATTCACCACCCTGAATTGACTCTCTTCCGGGCGCTATCATGCCATACCGCGAAAGGTTTTGCGCCAT
TCGATGGTGTCCGGGATCTCGACGCTCTCCCTTATGCGACTCCTGCATTAGGAAGCAGCCCAGTAGTAGG
TTGAGGCCGTTGAGCACCGCCGCCGCAAGGAATGGTGCATGCAAGGAGATGGCGCCCAACAGTCCCCCGG
CCACGGGGCCTGCCACCATACCCACGCCGAAACAAGCGCTCATGAGCCCGAAGTGGCGAGCCCGATCTTC
CCCATCGGTGATGTCGGCGATATAGGCGCCAGCAACCGCACCTGTGGCGCCGGTGATGCCGGCCACGATG
CGTCCGGCGTAGAGGATCGAGATCTCGATCCCGCGAAATTAATACGACTCACTATAGGGGAATTGTGAGC
GGATAACAATTCCCCTCTAGAAATAATTTTGTTTAACTTTAAGAAGGAGATATACCATGGGCAGCAGCCA
TCATCATCATCATCACAGCAGCGGCAGAGAAAACTTGTATTTCCAGGGCCATATGACCGAGGGTCTGTTC
CCGCGTGGCCGTAAAGTGCGTGTGGTTAGCACCCTGGGTCCGGCGAGCAGCACCGCGGAACAGATCCGTG
ACCGTTTCCTGGCGGGTGCGGATGTTTTTCGTATTAACATGAGCCACGGCACCCACGACGAGAAGAAAGT
GATCGTTGATAACATTCGTGCGCTGGAGAAAGAATTCAACCGTCCGACCACCATCCTGTTTGACCTGCAG
GGCCCGAAGCTGCGTGTTGGTGATTTCAAAGAGGGTAAAGTGCAGCTGAAAGAAGGTCAAACCTTCACCT
TTGACCAAGATCCGACCCTGGGCGACGAGACCCGTGTGAACCTGCCGCACCCGGAAATTTTTAAGGCGCT
GGATAAAGGTCACCGTCTGCTGCTGGACGATGGCAAGATCGTGGTTCGTTGCGTTGAGAGCAGCCCGACC
AAAATTGTGACCCGTGTGGAAGTTCCGGGTCCGCTGAGCGACCACAAGGGCTTTAACGTTCCGGATGTTG
TTATTCCGCTGGCGGCGCTGACCCCGAAGGATCGTAAAGACCTGGATTTCGCGCTGCAGGAGAAAGCGGA
CTGGGTGGCGCTGAGCTTTGTGCAACGTGTTGAAGATGTGATCGAGGCGAAGGAACTGATTAAAGGTCGT
GCGCCGCTGCTGGTTAAGCTGGAGAAACCGGCGGCGATCGAGAACCTGGAAAGCATTCTGGCGGCGACCG
ATGCGGTGATGGTTGCGCGTGGTGATCTGGGCGTTGAATGCCTGCCGGAAAGCGTGCCGCCGACCCAGAA
GCGTATCGTGGAGCGTAGCCGTCAACTGGGTAAACCGGTGGTTGTGGCGACCGCGATGCTGGAAAGCATG
ATCAAAGCGCCGGCGCCGACCCGTGCGGAAGTGAGCGACGTGGCGAACGCGATCTACGAGGGTGCGGATG
GCATTATGCTGAGCGCGGAGAGCGCGGCGGGTGATTGGCCGCATGAAGCGGTTAACATGATGCACCGTAT
CGCGAGCTACGTGGAGAACGCGCCGGGCTATATTGAACGTGTTCGTTTTACCCCGACCCCGGCGGAACCG
ACCACCGTGGATGCGCTGGCGGAGAACGCGAGCAAGACCGCGGAAACCGTTGGTGCGAAAGCGATCATTG
TGTTTACCGAGACCGGCAAAACCGCGCAACGTGTTAGCCGTGCGCGTCCGGTGGCGCCGATCCTGAGCCT
GACCCCGGATGCGGAAGTTGCGCGTCGTCTGGGTCTGGTGTGGGGCGCGCAGCCGGTGCAAGTTAGCACC
GTTAAGACCCTGGACGAGGCGAAGAAACTGGCGGCGGAAACCGCGAAGAAATATGGTTTCGCGAAGGCGG
GCGATAAACTGGTTGTGGTTGCGGGCGAGCCGTTTGGTAAAGCGGGCACCACCAACATCGTGGACGTTAT
TGAAGCGTAACTCGAGGATCCGGCTGCTAACAAAGCCCGAAAGGAAGCTGAGTTGGCTGCTGCCACCGCT
GAGCAATAACTAGCATAACCCCTTGGGGCCTCTAAACGGGTCTTGAGGGGTTTTTTGCTGAAAGGAGGAA
CTATATCCGGATATCCCGCAAGAGGCCCGGCAGTACCGGCATAACCAAGCCTATGCCTACAGCATCCAGG
GTGACGGTGCCGAGGATGACGATGAGCGCATTGTTAGATTTCATACACGGTGCCTGACTGCGTTAGCAAT
TTAACTGTGATAAACTACCGCATTAAAGCTTATCGATGATAAGCTGTCAAACATGAGAATTCTTGAAGAC
GAAAGGGCCTCGTGATACGCCTATTTTTATAGGTTAATGTCATGATAATAATGGTTTCTTAGACGTCAGG
TGGCACTTTTCGGGGAAATGTGCGCGGAACCCCTATTTGTTTATTTTTCTAAATACATTCAAATATGTAT
CCGCTCATGAGACAATAACCCTGATAAATGCTTCAATAATATTGAAAAAGGAAGAGTATGAGTATTCAAC
ATTTCCGTGTCGCCCTTATTCCCTTTTTTGCGGCATTTTGCCTTCCTGTTTTTGCTCACCCAGAAACGCT
GGTGAAAGTAAAAGATGCTGAAGATCAGTTGGGTGCACGAGTGGGTTACATCGAACTGGATCTCAACAGC
GGTAAGATCCTTGAGAGTTTTCGCCCCGAAGAACGTTTTCCAATGATGAGCACTTTTAAAGTTCTGCTAT
GTGGCGCGGTATTATCCCGTGTTGACGCCGGGCAAGAGCAACTCGGTCGCCGCATACACTATTCTCAGAA
TGACTTGGTTGAGTACTCACCAGTCACAGAAAAGCATCTTACGGATGGCATGACAGTAAGAGAATTATGC
AGTGCTGCCATAACCATGAGTGATAACACTGCGGCCAACTTACTTCTGACAACGATCGGAGGACCGAAGG
AGCTAACCGCTTTTTTGCACAACATGGGGGATCATGTAACTCGCCTTGATCGTTGGGAACCGGAGCTGAA
TGAAGCCATACCAAACGACGAGCGTGACACCACGATGCCTGCAGCAATGGCAACAACGTTGCGCAAACTA
TTAACTGGCGAACTACTTACTCTAGCTTCCCGGCAACAATTAATAGACTGGATGGAGGCGGATAAAGTTG
CAGGACCACTTCTGCGCTCGGCCCTTCCGGCTGGCTGGTTTATTGCTGATAAATCTGGAGCCGGTGAGCG
TGGGTCTCGCGGTATCATTGCAGCACTGGGGCCAGATGGTAAGCCCTCCCGTATCGTAGTTATCTACACG
ACGGGGAGTCAGGCAACTATGGATGAACGAAATAGACAGATCGCTGAGATAGGTGCCTCACTGATTAAGC
ATTGGTAACTGTCAGACCAAGTTTACTCATATATACTTTAGATTGATTTAAAACTTCATTTTTAATTTAA
AAGGATCTAGGTGAAGATCCTTTTTGATAATCTCATGACCAAAATCCCTTAACGTGAGTTTTCGTTCCAC
TGAGCGTCAGACCCCGTAGAAAAGATCAAAGGATCTTCTTGAGATCCTTTTTTTCTGCGCGTAATCTGCT
GCTTGCAAACAAAAAAACCACCGCTACCAGCGGTGGTTTGTTTGCCGGATCAAGAGCTACCAACTCTTTT
TCCGAAGGTAACTGGCTTCAGCAGAGCGCAGATACCAAATACTGTCCTTCTAGTGTAGCCGTAGTTAGGC
CACCACTTCAAGAACTCTGTAGCACCGCCTACATACCTCGCTCTGCTAATCCTGTTACCAGTGGCTGCTG
CCAGTGGCGATAAGTCGTGTCTTACCGGGTTGGACTCAAGACGATAGTTACCGGATAAGGCGCAGCGGTC
GGGCTGAACGGGGGGTTCGTGCACACAGCCCAGCTTGGAGCGAACGACCTACACCGAACTGAGATACCTA
CAGCGTGAGCTATGAGAAAGCGCCACGCTTCCCGAAGGGAGAAAGGCGGACAGGTATCCGGTAAGCGGCA
GGGTCGGAACAGGAGAGCGCACGAGGGAGCTTCCAGGGGGAAACGCCTGGTATCTTTATAGTCCTGTCGG
GTTTCGCCACCTCTGACTTGAGCGTCGATTTTTGTGATGCTCGTCAGGGGGGCGGAGCCTATGGAAAAAC
GCCAGCAACGCGGCCTTTTTACGGTTCCTGGCCTTTTGCTGGCCTTTTGCTCACATGTTCTTTCCTGCGT
TATCCCCTGATTCTGTGGATAACCGTATTACCGCCTTTGAGTGAGCTGATACCGCTCGCCGCAGCCGAAC
GACCGAGCGCAGCGAGTCAGTGAGCGAGGAAGCGGAAGAGCGCCTGATGCGGTATTTTCTCCTTACGCAT
CTGTGCGGTATTTCACACCGCAATGGTGCACTCTCAGTACAATCTGCTCTGATGCCGCATAGTTAAGCCA
GTATACACTCCGCTATCGCTACGTGACTGGGTCATGGCTGCGCCCCGACACCCGCCAACACCCGCTGACG
CGCCCTGACGGGCTTGTCTGCTCCCGGCATCCGCTTACAGACAAGCTGTGACCGTCTCCGGGAGCTGCAT
GTGTCAGAGGTTTTCACCGTCATCACCGAAACGCGCGAGGCAGCTGCGGTAAAGCTCATCAGCGTGGTCG
TGAAGCGATTCACAGATGTCTGCCTGTTCATCCGCGTCCAGCTCGTTGAGTTTCTCCAGAAGCGTTAATG
TCTGGCTTCTGATAAAGCGGGCCATGTTAAGGGCGGTTTTTTCCTGTTTGGTCACTGATGCCTCCGTGTA
AGGGGGATTTCTGTTCATGGGGGTAATGATACCGATGAAACGAGAGAGGATGCTCACGATACGGGTTACT
GATGATGAACATGCCCGGTTACTGGAACGTTGTGAGGGTAAACAACTGGCGGTATGGATGCGGCGGGACC
AGAGAAAAATCACTCAGGGTCAATGCCAGCGCTTCGTTAATACAGATGTAGGTGTTCCACAGGGTAGCCA
GCAGCATCCTGCGATGCAGATCCGGAACATAATGGTGCAGGGCGCTGACTTCCGCGTTTCCAGACTTTAC
GAAACACGGAAACCGAAGACCATTCATGTTGTTGCTCAGGTCGCAGACGTTTTGCAGCAGCAGTCGCTTC
ACGTTCGCTCGCGTATCGGTGATTCATTCTGCTAACCAGTAAGGCAACCCCGCCAGCCTAGCCGGGTCCT
CAACGACAGGAGCACGATCATGCGCACCCGTGGCCAGGACCCAACGCTGCCCGAGATGCGCCGCGTGCGG
CTGCTGGAGATGGCGGACGCGATGGATATGTTCTGCCAAGGGTTGGTTTGCGCATTCACAGTTCTCCGCA
AGAATTGATTGGCTCCAATTCTTGGAGTGGTGAATCCGTTAGCGAGGTGCCGCCGGCTTCCATTCAGGTC
GAGGTGGCCCGGCTCCATGCACCGCGACGCAACGCGGGGAGGCAGACAAGGTATAGGGCGGCGCCTACAA
TCCATGCCAACCCGTTCCATGTGCTCGCCGAGGCGGCATAAATCGCCGTGACGATCAGCGGTCCAATGAT
CGAAGTTAGGCTGGTAAGAGCCGCGAGCGATCCTTGAAGCTGTCCCTGATGGTCGTCATCTACCTGCCTG
GACAGCATGGCCTGCAACGCGGGCATCCCGATGCCGCCGGAAGCGAGAAGAATCATAATGGGGAAGGCCA
TCCAGCCTCGCGTCGCGAACGCCAGCAAGACGTAGCCCAGCGCGTCGGCCGCCATGCCGGCGATAATGGC
CTGCTTCTCGCCGAAACGTTTGGTGGCGGGACCAGTGACGAAGGCTTGAGCGAGGGCGTGCAAGATTCCG
AATACCGCAAGCGACAGGCCGATCATCGTCGCGCTCCAGCGAAAGCGGTCCTCGCCGAAAATGACCCAGA
GCGCTGCCGGCACCTGTCCTACGAGTTGCATGATAAAGAAGACAGTCATAAGTGCGGCGACGATAGTCAT
GCCCCGCGCCCACCGGAAGGAGCTGACTGGGTTGAAGGCTCTCAAGGGCATCGGTCGAGATCCCGGTGCC
TAATGAGTGAGCTAACTTACATTAATTGCGTTGCGCTCACTGCCCGCTTTCCAGTCGGGAAACCTG
Features (pLannotate 1.2.2; 20 found; start..end, strand, type, name):
   1054..1131    -  promoter       lacI promoter: lacI
   1139..1418    -  CDS            TcR (fragment): tetracycline efflux protein; tet; confers resistance to tetracycline
   1440..1458    +  promoter       T7 promoter: promoter for bacteriophage T7 RNA polymerase
   1459..1483    +  protein_bind   lac operator: The lac repressor binds to the lac operator to inhibit transcription in E. coli. This inhibition can be relieved by adding lactose or isopropyl-β-D-thiogalactopyranoside (IPTG). lac repressor encoded by lacI
   1498..1520    +  RBS            RBS: efficient ribosome binding site from bacteriophage T7 gene 10 (Olins and Rangwala, 1989)
   1539..1555    +  CDS            capTEV™ (fragment): composite tag for in vivo biotinylation, TEV protease cleavage, and 6xHis tagging
   1614..3002    +  CDS            pyk: KPYK_METEA - Also known as pykA. Protein inferred from homology: Swiss-Prot protein existence level 3. From Methylorubrum extorquens (strain ATCC 14718 / DSM 1338 / JCM 2805 / NCIMB 9133 / AM1) (Methylobacterium extorquens).
   3033..3082    +  CDS            SET1 (fragment): solubility-enhancement tag derived from T7 phage gene 10B
   3090..3137    +  terminator     T7 terminator: transcription terminator for bacteriophage T7 RNA polymerase
   3160..3264    -  CDS            TcR (fragment): tetracycline efflux protein; tet; confers resistance to tetracycline
   3312..3340    -  promoter       tet promoter: E. coli promoter for tetracycline efflux protein gene
   3453..3557    +  promoter       AmpR promoter: bla
   3558..4418    +  CDS            AmpR: β-lactamase; bla; confers resistance to ampicillin, carbenicillin, and related antibiotics
   4589..5177    +  rep_origin     ori: high-copy-number ColE1/pMB1/pBR322/pUC origin of replication
   5363..5502    -  misc_feature   bom: basis of mobility region from pBR322
   5604..5795    -  CDS            rop: Rop protein, which maintains plasmids at low copy number; rop
   5812..6192    +  CDS            YPB1_ECOLX: Protein predicted: Swiss-Prot protein existence level 4. From Escherichia coli.
   6434..7058    -  CDS            TcR (fragment): tetracycline efflux protein; tet; confers resistance to tetracycline
   7073..7094    -  protein_bind   CAP binding site: CAP binding activates transcription in the presence of cAMP. E. coli catabolite activator protein
   7107..1053    -  CDS            lacI (across the origin): lac repressor; lacI; The lac repressor binds to the lac operator to inhibit transcription in E. coli. This inhibition can be relieved by adding lactose or isopropyl-β-D-thiogalactopyranoside (IPTG).
