[The description below was written by a language model from this plasmid's Addgene catalogue record and pLannotate feature annotations shown in this document.]
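Description:
pET15-ZmPYK is a bacterial expression plasmid built on the pET15b backbone for inducible production of pyruvate kinase from Zymomonas mobilis in E. coli. The 7.1 kb plasmid replicates from a ColE1/pMB1-type origin and retains the pBR322-derived bom site and rop gene. The catalogue lists it as high copy, although rop normally moderates copy number. Selection is by ampicillin through the bla (AmpR) gene. Several short tetracycline-resistance fragments and a tet promoter in the annotation are non-functional remnants of the pBR322 lineage, not a usable marker.

The expression cassette follows the standard pET design: a T7 promoter immediately followed by a lac operator, the strong T7 gene 10 ribosome binding site, the coding region, and a T7 terminator. A plasmid-borne lacI gene supplies lac repressor, so transcription stays repressed until IPTG is added in a host that expresses T7 RNA polymerase. The roughly 1.4 kb pyk open reading frame was inserted by ligation-independent cloning. The automated annotation labels it by homology to a Methylorubrum extorquens pyruvate kinase, but the catalogue identifies it as the Z. mobilis enzyme. A short match to a His-containing composite tag lies upstream of the gene, consistent with pET15b's N-terminal His tag region, though the record does not explicitly state whether the protein is expressed as a tagged fusion. The small "SET1" hit downstream, just before the terminator, is probably backbone sequence.

The plasmid is associated with a database of mutational, allosteric and structural information on pyruvate kinase isozymes. The depositors note that expression and purification require a BL21-derived strain lacking both endogenous pyruvate kinase genes, pykF and pykA, presumably so that host enzyme does not contaminate the preparation.
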