Addgene plasmid #220230: pET15-ZmPYK
Purpose: Inducible expression of Zymomonas mobilis pyruvate kinase
Depositing lab: Aron Fenton & Liskin Swint-Kruse. Depositing organization: University of Kansas Medical Center. Publication: PYK-SubstitutionOME: an integrated database containing allosteric coupling, ligand affinity and mutational, structural, pathological, bioinformatic and computational information about pyruvate kinase isozymes. Swint-Kruse L, Dougherty LL, Page B, Wu T, O'Neil PT, Prasannan CB, Timmons C, Tang Q, Parente DJ, Sreenivasan S, Holyoak T, Fenton AW. Database (Oxford). 2023 May 3;2023:baad030. doi: 10.1093/database/baad030. PubMed 37171062.
Backbone
  Vector backbone: pET15b
  Backbone manufacturer: EMD Millipore
  Backbone size w/o insert (bp): 5708
  Total vector size (bp): 7136
  Vector type: Bacterial Expression
Growth in bacteria
  Bacterial resistance: Ampicillin, 100 μg/mL
  Growth temperature: 37°C
  Growth strain: DH5alpha
  Copy number: High Copy
Gene/Insert
  Cloning method: Ligation Independent Cloning
  Sequencing primers: 5′ T7; 3′ T7 Terminal
Terms and licenses: Academic/Nonprofit Terms; Industry Terms: Not Available to Industry
Depositor comments: Expression and purification of an exogenous PYK requires the E. coli strain QTF60, a BL21-derivative lacking both endogenous PYK genes (pykF and pykA).
How to cite: pET15-ZmPYK was a gift from Aron Fenton & Liskin Swint-Kruse (Addgene plasmid # 220230 ; http://n2t.net/addgene:220230 ; RRID:Addgene_220230)
